Addgene plasmid #213206: CD97-DuET
Purpose: The DuET construct encodes the named human GPCR engineered with a cleaved hemagglutinin signal peptide, a 5' FLAG and a 3' 1D4 epitope tag optimized for expression in mammalian cells and proteomics studies.
Depositing lab: Thomas Sakmar. Depositing organization: Rockefeller University. Publication: Multiplexed selectivity screening of anti-GPCR antibodies. Dahl L, Kotliar IB, Bendes A, Dodig-Crnkovic T, Fromm S, Elofsson A, Uhlen M, Sakmar TP, Schwenk JM. Sci Adv. 2023 May 3;9(18):eadf9297. doi: 10.1126/sciadv.adf9297. Epub 2023 May 3. PubMed 37134173.
Backbone
  Vector backbone: pcDNA 3.1 (+)
  Vector type: Mammalian Expression
Growth in bacteria
  Bacterial resistance: Ampicillin, 100 μg/mL
  Growth temperature: 37°C
  Growth strain: DH5alpha
  Copy number: High Copy
Gene/Insert
  Gene/Insert name: CD97 (alt names: Adhesion G protein-coupled receptor E5; ADGRE5, TM7LN1)
  Species: H. sapiens (human)
  Entrez Gene: ADGRE5 (a.k.a. CD97, TM7LN1)
  Promoter: CMV, T7
  Tag / fusion protein: FLAG (N terminal on insert); 1D4 (C terminal on insert)
  Cloning method: Gibson Cloning
Terms and licenses: Academic/Nonprofit Terms; Industry Terms: Not Available to Industry
Depositor comments: Class: Adhesion, Family: Adhesion. Ensembl ID: ENSG00000123146, Uniprot ID: P48960
How to cite: CD97-DuET was a gift from Thomas Sakmar (Addgene plasmid # 213206 ; http://n2t.net/addgene:213206 ; RRID:Addgene_213206)
