[The description below was written by a language model from this plasmid's Addgene catalogue record and pLannotate feature annotations shown in this document.]
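Description:
CD97-DuET is a mammalian expression plasmid built on the pcDNA3.1(+) backbone that carries the human adhesion-class GPCR CD97 (ADGRE5, also called TM7LN1). It is maintained in E. coli through a high-copy ColE1/pUC-type origin and selected with ampicillin via the β-lactamase gene. The backbone also contains an f1 origin and a separate SV40 early promoter–neomycin phosphotransferase–SV40 poly(A) cassette, which would allow G418 selection of stably transfected mammalian cells. The SV40 promoter region includes the SV40 origin typical of this backbone. Several short annotated fragments (bom, ble, lacI, RSF ori, a truncated HIV-1 LTR match near the CMV promoter) appear to be partial homology hits to backbone sequence rather than functional elements.

The receptor open reading frame was inserted by Gibson cloning. It lies downstream of the CMV immediate-early enhancer and promoter and is terminated by the bovine growth hormone polyadenylation signal. A T7 promoter between CMV and the insert permits in vitro transcription. According to the record, the "DuET" design places a cleavable hemagglutinin signal peptide and a FLAG epitope at the N terminus and a 1D4 epitope at the C terminus. The feature table detects the FLAG sequence just upstream of the ADGRE5 coding region, but it does not separately annotate the signal peptide or the 1D4 tag. The signal peptide promotes membrane insertion and is removed on processing. This leaves an extracellular FLAG tag and an intracellular 1D4 tag that provide two independent handles for capture and detection. The construct is described as optimized for mammalian cell expression and proteomics, and the associated work used such receptors for multiplexed selectivity screening of anti-GPCR antibodies.
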