Features (pLannotate 1.2.2; 22 found; start..end, strand, type, name):
     60..648     -  rep_origin     ori: high-copy-number ColE1/pMB1/pBR322/pUC origin of replication
    819..1679    -  CDS            AmpR: β-lactamase; bla; confers resistance to ampicillin, carbenicillin, and related antibiotics
   1680..1784    -  promoter       AmpR promoter: bla
   1843..1895    -  misc_feature   bom (fragment): basis of mobility region from pBR322
   2050..2429    +  enhancer       CMV enhancer: human cytomegalovirus immediate early enhancer
   2430..2633    +  promoter       CMV promoter: human cytomegalovirus (CMV) immediate early promoter
   2629..2662    +  LTR            5' LTR (truncated) (fragment): truncated 5' long terminal repeat (LTR) from HIV-1
   2678..2696    +  promoter       T7 promoter: promoter for bacteriophage T7 RNA polymerase
   2789..2809    +  CDS            3xFLAG (fragment): three tandem FLAG® epitope tags
   2822..5326    +  CDS            ADGRE5: AGRE5_HUMAN - Also known as CD97 From Homo sapiens (Human).
   5457..5681    +  polyA_signal   bGH poly(A) signal: bovine growth hormone polyadenylation signal
   5685..5706    +  promoter       SV40 promoter (fragment): SV40 enhancer and early promoter
   5727..6155    +  rep_origin     f1 ori (sequence partly withheld): f1 bacteriophage origin of replication; arrow indicates direction of (+) strand synthesis
   6169..6498    +  promoter       SV40 promoter: SV40 enhancer and early promoter
   6565..7356    +  CDS            neo: KKA2_KLEPN - Also known as kan, nptII. Experimental evidence at protein level: Swiss-Prot protein existence level 1. Resistance to kanamycin, neomycin, paromomycin, ribostamycin, butirosin and gentamicin B. From Klebsiella pneumoniae.
   7380..7538    +  CDS            ble (fragment): BLE_KLEPN - Experimental evidence at protein level: Swiss-Prot protein existence level 1. Binding protein with a strong affinity to the bleomycin family of antibiotics. Binds to CL990; an antimitotic-antibiotic compound. From Klebsiella pneumoniae.
   7533..7654    +  polyA_signal   SV40 poly(A) signal: SV40 polyadenylation signal
   7727..7743    -  protein_bind   lac operator: The lac repressor binds to the lac operator to inhibit transcription in E. coli. This inhibition can be relieved by adding lactose or isopropyl-β-D-thiogalactopyranoside (IPTG). lac repressor encoded by lacI
   7751..7781    -  promoter       lac promoter: promoter for the E. coli lac operon
   7796..7817    -  protein_bind   CAP binding site: CAP binding activates transcription in the presence of cAMP. E. coli catabolite activator protein
   7830..7922    -  CDS            lacI (fragment): lac repressor; lacI; The lac repressor binds to the lac operator to inhibit transcription in E. coli. This inhibition can be relieved by adding lactose or isopropyl-β-D-thiogalactopyranoside (IPTG).
   7924..8045    -  rep_origin     RSF ori (fragment): Plasmids containing the RSF 1030 origin of replication can be propagated in E. coli cells that contain additional plasmids with compatible origins.
>Addgene plasmid #213206 | CD97-DuET | addgene full sequence | sequence record 430769 | Addgene NGS Result
ATGTGAGCAAAAGGCCAGCAAAAGGCCAGGAACCGTAAAAAGGCCGCGTTGCTGGCGTTTTTCCATAGGC
TCCGCCCCCCTGACGAGCATCACAAAAATCGACGCTCAAGTCAGAGGTGGCGAAACCCGACAGGACTATA
AAGATACCAGGCGTTTCCCCCTGGAAGCTCCCTCGTGCGCTCTCCTGTTCCGACCCTGCCGCTTACCGGA
TACCTGTCCGCCTTTCTCCCTTCGGGAAGCGTGGCGCTTTCTCATAGCTCACGCTGTAGGTATCTCAGTT
CGGTGTAGGTCGTTCGCTCCAAGCTGGGCTGTGTGCACGAACCCCCCGTTCAGCCCGACCGCTGCGCCTT
ATCCGGTAACTATCGTCTTGAGTCCAACCCGGTAAGACACGACTTATCGCCACTGGCAGCAGCCACTGGT
AACAGGATTAGCAGAGCGAGGTATGTAGGCGGTGCTACAGAGTTCTTGAAGTGGTGGCCTAACTACGGCT
ACACTAGAAGAACGGTATTTGGTATCTGCGCTCTGCTGAAGCCAGTTACCTTCGGAAAAAGAGTTGGTAG
CTCTTGATCCGGCAAACAAACCACCGCTGGTAGCGGTGGTTTTTTTGTTTGCAAGCAGCAGATTACGCGC
AGAAAAAAAGGATCTCAAGAAGATCCTTTGATCTTTTCTACGGGGTCTGACGCTCAGTGGAACGAAAACT
CACGTTAAGGGATTTTGGTCATGAGATTATCAAAAAGGATCTTCACCTAGATCCTTTTAAATTAAAAATG
AAGTTTTAAATCAATCTAAAGTATATATGAGTAAACTTGGTCTGACAGTTACCAATGCTTAATCAGTGAG
GCACCTATCTCAGCGATCTGTCTATTTCGTTCATCCATAGTTGCCTGACTCCCCGTCGTGTAGATAACTA
CGATACGGGAGGGCTTACCATCTGGCCCCAGTGCTGCAATGATACCGCGAGACCCACGCTCACCGGCTCC
AGATTTATCAGCAATAAACCAGCCAGCCGGAAGGGCCGAGCGCAGAAGTGGTCCTGCAACTTTATCCGCC
TCCATCCAGTCTATTAATTGTTGCCGGGAAGCTAGAGTAAGTAGTTCGCCAGTTAATAGTTTGCGCAACG
TTGTTGCCATTGCTACAGGCATCGTGGTGTCACGCTCGTCGTTTGGTATGGCTTCATTCAGCTCCGGTTC
CCAACGATCAAGGCGAGTTACATGATCCCCCATGTTGTGCAAAAAAGCGGTTAGCTCCTTCGGTCCTCCG
ATCGTTGTCAGAAGTAAGTTGGCCGCAGTGTTATCACTCATGGTTATGGCAGCACTGCATAATTCTCTTA
CTGTCATGCCATCCGTAAGATGCTTTTCTGTGACTGGTGAGTACTCAACCAAGTCATTCTGAGAATAGTG
TATGCGGCGACCGAGTTGCTCTTGCCCGGCGTCAATACGGGATAATACCGCGCCACATAGCAGAACTTTA
AAAGTGCTCATCATTGGAAAACGTTCTTCGGGGCGAAAACTCTCAAGGATCTTACCGCTGTTGAGATCCA
GTTCGATGTAACCCACTCGTGCACCCAACTGATCTTCAGCATCTTTTACTTTCACCAGCGTTTCTGGGTG
AGCAAAAACAGGAAGGCAAAATGCCGCAAAAAAGGGAATAAGGGCGACACGGAAATGTTGAATACTCATA
CTCTTCCTTTTTCAATATTATTGAAGCATTTATCAGGGTTATTGTCTCATGAGCGGATACATATTTGAAT
GTATTTAGAAAAATAAACAAATAGGGGTTCCGCGCACATTTCCCCGAAAAGTGCCACCTGACGTCGACGG
ATCGGGAGATCTCCCGATCCCCTATGGTGCACTCTCAGTACAATCTGCTCTGATGCCGCATAGTTAAGCC
AGTATCTGCTCCCTGCTTGTGTGTTGGAGGTCGCTGAGTAGTGCGCGAGCAAAATTTAAGCTACAACAAG
GCAAGGCTTGACCGACATTTGCATGAAGAATCTGCTTAGGGTTAGGCGTTTTGCGCTGCTTCGCGATGTA
CGGGCCAGATATACGCGTTGACATTGATTATTGACTAGTTATTAATAGTAATCAATTACGGGGTCATTAG
TTCATAGCCCATATATGGAGTTCCGCGTTACATAACTTACGGTAAATGGCCCGCCTGGCTGACCGCCCAA
CGACCCCCGCCCATTGACGTCAATAATGACGTATGTTCCCATAGTAACGCCAATAGGGACTTTCCATTGA
CGTCAATGGGTGGAGTATTTACGGTAAACTGCCCACTTGGCAGTACATCAAGTGTATCATATGCCAAGTA
CGCCCCCTATTGACGTCAATGACGGTAAATGGCCCGCCTGGCATTATGCCCAGTACATGACCTTATGGGA
CTTTCCTACTTGGCAGTACATCTACGTATTAGTCATCGCTATTACCATGGTGATGCGGTTTTGGCAGTAC
ATCAATGGGCGTGGATAGCGGTTTGACTCACGGGGATTTCCAAGTCTCCACCCCATTGACGTCAATGGGA
GTTTGTTTTGGCACCAAAATCAACGGGACTTTCCAAAATGTCGTAACAACTCCGCCCCATTGACGCAAAT
GGGCGGTAGGCGTGTACGGTGGGAGGTCTATATAAGCAGAGCTCTCTGGCTAACTAGAGAACCCACTGCT
TACTGGCTTATCGAAATTAATACGACTCACTATAGGGAGACCCAAGCTGGCTAGCGTTTAAACTTAAGCT
TAGCGCCACCATGAAGACGATCATCGCCCTGAGCTACATCTTCTGCCTGGTATTCGCCGACTACAAGGAC
GATGATGACGCCAGCATCGATATGGGGGGGCGGGTGTTCCTGGCCTTTTGTGTTTGGCTGACGCTCCCCG
GAGCGGAGACACAGGATTCAAGGGGGTGTGCACGGTGGTGTCCTCAGAACTCTAGCTGCGTGAACGCCAC
AGCATGCCGGTGTAATCCAGGCTTTAGTAGCTTCTCTGAGATTATCACCACCCCTACTGAGACTTGCGAC
GATATTAACGAGTGTGCAACCCCTAGCAAAGTGTCATGCGGGAAGTTTTCTGACTGCTGGAACACAGAGG
GCAGCTATGACTGCGTCTGTAGCCCAGGCTATGAGCCAGTGTCTGGAGCTAAGACCTTCAAGAATGAGAG
TGAGAACACTTGCCAGGATGTGGACGAGTGCCAACAGAACCCACGACTCTGTAAGAGTTATGGGACGTGT
GTAAACACCCTGGGCTCATACACTTGCCAATGCCTTCCGGGATTTAAATTCATTCCAGAGGATCCCAAAG
TGTGTACAGACGTCAATGAGTGCACATCCGGACAGAACCCTTGCCATTCCAGCACGCACTGTCTGAATAA
TGTCGGGTCTTACCAGTGCCGGTGTAGACCTGGCTGGCAGCCGATCCCCGGCTCCCCGAATGGACCCAAT
AACACAGTTTGTGAAGATGTCGATGAGTGTTCCTCTGGACAGCACCAATGCGATTCATCTACCGTCTGTT
TTAACACCGTCGGATCTTACAGTTGCCGCTGCCGCCCCGGTTGGAAACCTCGGCATGGGATTCCAAATAA
CCAGAAAGACACAGTGTGCGAAGACATGACATTCAGCACATGGACTCCTCCCCCGGGCGTCCATAGTCAA
ACCCTTAGCAGATTCTTTGACAAAGTCCAGGATCTGGGAAGAGATAGCAAAACAAGCTCCGCCGAGGTGA
CTATCCAGAACGTTATCAAGCTGGTAGATGAGCTGATGGAGGCCCCGGGCGACGTCGAGGCGCTCGCTCC
CCCGGTCCGGCATCTGATTGCCACACAGCTTTTGAGCAATCTGGAGGATATTATGCGCATACTGGCTAAA
AGCCTGCCAAAGGGCCCGTTCACGTATATTAGCCCCTCCAACACAGAGCTTACGCTCATGATCCAGGAAC
GAGGGGATAAGAATGTGACAATGGGCCAGTCCTCCGCGAGGATGAAGCTCAACTGGGCAGTTGCTGCCGG
AGCCGAAGACCCTGGCCCTGCCGTCGCTGGAATACTGAGTATACAGAATATGACTACACTGCTTGCCAAC
GCTAGCCTGAACCTGCATTCCAAAAAGCAAGCGGAACTCGAAGAGATTTACGAAAGCTCCATTAGAGGCG
TGCAACTTCGCAGGCTGAGTGCAGTGAACTCTATATTCCTGTCTCACAACAATACCAAAGAGCTGAATTC
CCCTATACTCTTCGCCTTCAGCCATCTGGAATCATCCGACGGAGAGGCCGGGCGGGATCCCCCAGCAAAG
GACGTGATGCCTGGTCCTAGACAGGAACTCTTGTGTGCCTTCTGGAAGTCCGACTCTGACAGGGGAGGCC
ACTGGGCTACCGAGGGCTGCCAAGTGCTGGGCTCCAAGAACGGGAGTACTACATGTCAGTGTAGTCACCT
CTCTAGTTTCGCCATCCTTATGGCTCACTACGATGTAGAAGATTGGAAATTGACACTGATCACGAGGGTG
GGACTCGCCTTGTCCCTGTTCTGCCTGCTCCTGTGCATCTTGACATTCCTCCTCGTTCGCCCCATACAAG
GATCTAGGACCACAATCCACCTGCATTTGTGTATCTGCCTGTTCGTTGGAAGCACCATCTTCCTTGCCGG
CATTGAAAATGAGGGGGGACAAGTGGGACTGCGGTGTAGACTGGTGGCTGGTCTCCTGCACTACTGCTTC
CTGGCTGCGTTCTGCTGGATGTCTCTGGAGGGCCTCGAACTGTACTTCCTTGTTGTTAGAGTGTTCCAGG
GCCAGGGACTCTCTACACGGTGGCTCTGCCTGATCGGCTACGGCGTGCCCCTTCTGATCGTCGGTGTGAG
CGCCGCGATCTACTCAAAAGGATACGGCCGCCCCCGCTATTGTTGGCTGGACTTCGAACAGGGCTTTCTC
TGGTCCTTTCTGGGTCCCGTGACATTCATTATCTTGTGCAACGCAGTTATCTTTGTCACCACCGTGTGGA
AATTGACACAAAAATTCTCCGAGATCAATCCCGATATGAAGAAGCTGAAGAAGGCCAGAGCTCTTACCAT
CACAGCAATTGCGCAGCTGTTTCTGCTGGGGTGTACCTGGGTCTTTGGACTCTTCATATTTGATGACAGA
AGTTTGGTGCTGACTTATGTGTTTACTATTCTGAACTGCCTTCAGGGTGCCTTCCTCTATCTTCTCCATT
GCCTGCTGAACAAGAAAGTCCGCGAGGAATATCGAAAGTGGGCCTGTCTGGTCGCCGGGGGGAGTAAGTA
CTCTGAGTTTACCTCCACTACATCTGGAACGGGCCACAATCAGACTAGAGCTCTCCGGGCCAGCGAGAGT
GGAATCATCGATACCGGTGGACGCACCGGTGAATTCGATGAGGCCAGCACCACCGTGTCTAAGACCGAGA
CTTCTCAGGTGGCCCCTGCCTAACTCGAGTCTAGAGGGCCCGTTTAAACCCGCTGATCAGCCTCGACTGT
GCCTTCTAGTTGCCAGCCATCTGTTGTTTGCCCCTCCCCCGTGCCTTCCTTGACCCTGGAAGGTGCCACT
CCCACTGTCCTTTCCTAATAAAATGAGGAAATTGCATCGCATTGTCTGAGTAGGTGTCATTCTATTCTGG
GGGGTGGGGTGGGGCAGGACAGCAAGGGGGAGGATTGGGAAGACAATAGCAGGCATGCTGGGGATGCGGT
GGGCTCTATGGCTTCTGAGGCGGAAAGAACCAGCTGGGGCTCTAGGGGGTATCCCC
[124 nt withheld, positions 5727-5850]
C
[91 nt withheld, positions 5852-5942]
A
[49 nt withheld, positions 5944-5992]
CCTTTGACGTTGGAGTCCACGTTCTTT
[37 nt withheld, positions 6020-6056]
ACCCTATCTCGGTCTATTCTTTTGATTTATAAGGGATTTTGCCGATTTCGGCCTATTGGTTAAAAAATGA
GCTGATTTAACAAAAATTTAACGCGAATTAATTCTGTGGAATGTGTGTCAGTTAGGGTGTGGAAAGTCCC
CAGGCTCCCCAGCAGGCAGAAGTATGCAAAGCATGCATCTCAATTAGTCAGCAACCAGGTGTGGAAAGTC
CCCAGGCTCCCCAGCAGGCAGAAGTATGCAAAGCATGCATCTCAATTAGTCAGCAACCATAGTCCCGCCC
CTAACTCCGCCCATCCCGCCCCTAACTCCGCCCAGTTCCGCCCATTCTCCGCCCCATGGCTGACTAATTT
TTTTTATTTATGCAGAGGCCGAGGCCGCCTCTGCCTCTGAGCTATTCCAGAAGTAGTGAGGAGGCTTTTT
TGGAGGCCTAGGCTTTTGCAAAAAGCTCCCGGGAGCTTGTATATCCATTTTCGGATCTGATCAAGAGACA
GGATGAGGATCGTTTCGCATGATTGAACAAGATGGATTGCACGCAGGTTCTCCGGCCGCTTGGGTGGAGA
GGCTATTCGGCTATGACTGGGCACAACAGACAATCGGCTGCTCTGATGCCGCCGTGTTCCGGCTGTCAGC
GCAGGGGCGCCCGGTTCTTTTTGTCAAGACCGACCTGTCCGGTGCCCTGAATGAACTGCAGGACGAGGCA
GCGCGGCTATCGTGGCTGGCCACGACGGGCGTTCCTTGCGCAGCTGTGCTCGACGTTGTCACTGAAGCGG
GAAGGGACTGGCTGCTATTGGGCGAAGTGCCGGGGCAGGATCTCCTGTCATCTCACCTTGCTCCTGCCGA
GAAAGTATCCATCATGGCTGATGCAATGCGGCGGCTGCATACGCTTGATCCGGCTACCTGCCCATTCGAC
CACCAAGCGAAACATCGCATCGAGCGAGCACGTACTCGGATGGAAGCCGGTCTTGTCGATCAGGATGATC
TGGACGAAGAGCATCAGGGGCTCGCGCCAGCCGAACTGTTCGCCAGGCTCAAGGCGCGCATGCCCGACGG
CGAGGATCTCGTCGTGACCCATGGCGATGCCTGCTTGCCGAATATCATGGTGGAAAATGGCCGCTTTTCT
GGATTCATCGACTGTGGCCGGCTGGGTGTGGCGGACCGCTATCAGGACATAGCGTTGGCTACCCGTGATA
TTGCTGAAGAGCTTGGCGGCGAATGGGCTGACCGCTTCCTCGTGCTTTACGGTATCGCCGCTCCCGATTC
GCAGCGCATCGCCTTCTATCGCCTTCTTGACGAGTTCTTCTGAGCGGGACTCTGGGGTTCGAAATGACCG
ACCAAGCGACGCCCAACCTGCCATCACGAGATTTCGATTCCACCGCCGCCTTCTATGAAAGGTTGGGCTT
CGGAATCGTTTTCCGGGACGCCGGCTGGATGATCCTCCAGCGCGGGGATCTCATGCTGGAGTTCTTCGCC
CACCCCAACTTGTTTATTGCAGCTTATAATGGTTACAAATAAAGCAATAGCATCACAAATTTCACAAATA
AAGCATTTTTTTCACTGCATTCTAGTTGTGGTTTGTCCAAACTCATCAATGTATCTTATCATGTCTGTAT
ACCGTCGACCTCTAGCTAGAGCTTGGCGTAATCATGGTCATAGCTGTTTCCTGTGTGAAATTGTTATCCG
CTCACAATTCCACACAACATACGAGCCGGAAGCATAAAGTGTAAAGCCTGGGGTGCCTAATGAGTGAGCT
AACTCACATTAATTGCGTTGCGCTCACTGCCCGCTTTCCAGTCGGGAAACCTGTCGTGCCAGCTGCATTA
ATGAATCGGCCAACGCGCGGGGAGAGGCGGTTTGCGTATTGGGCGCTCTTCCGCTTCCTCGCTCACTGAC
TCGCTGCGCTCGGTCGTTCGGCTGCGGCGAGCGGTATCAGCTCACTCAAAGGCGGTAATACGGTTATCCA
CAGAATCAGGGGATAACGCAGGAAAGAAC
